>Addgene plasmid #198849 | pGL3-MTS-CYTB-W77-R14-G1333N-UGI-Puro | addgene full sequence | sequence record 391810 | Addgene NGS Result
ACGCGTTGACATTGATTATTGACTAGTTATTAATAGTAATCAATTACGGGGTCATTAGTTCATAGCCCAT
ATATGGAGTTCCGCGTTACATAACTTACGGTAAATGGCCCGCCTGGCTGACCGCCCAACGACCCCCGCCC
ATTGACGTCAATAATGACGTATGTTCCCATAGTAACGCCAATAGGGACTTTCCATTGACGTCAATGGGTG
GAGTATTTACGGTAAACTGCCCACTTGGCAGTACATCAAGTGTATCATATGCCAAGTACGCCCCCTATTG
ACGTCAATGACGGTAAATGGCCCGCCTGGCATTATGCCCAGTACATGACCTTATGGGACTTTCCTACTTG
GCAGTACATCTACGTATTAGTCATCGCTATTACCATGGTGATGCGGTTTTGGCAGTACATCAATGGGCGT
GGATAGCGGTTTGACTCACGGGGATTTCCAAGTCTCCACCCCATTGACGTCAATGGGAGTTTGTTTTGGC
ACCAAAATCAACGGGACTTTCCAAAATGTCGTAACAACTCCGCCCCATTGACGCAAATGGGCGGTAGGCG
TGTACGGTGGGAGGTCTATATAAGCAGAGCTCTCTGGCTAACTAGAGAACCCACTGCTTACTGGCTTATC
GAAATTAATACGACTCACTATAGGGAGACAAGCTGGCTAGACCATGTTGGGGTTTGTGGGTCGGGTGGCC
GCTGCTCCGGCCTCCGGGGCCTTGCGGAGACTCACCCCTTCAGCGTCGCTGCCCCCAGCTCAGCTCTTAC
TGCGGGCCGCTCCGACGGCGGTCCATCCTGTCAGGGACTATGCGGCGCAAACATCTGAGAGCGGCGGAGG
CGGGAGCCCCGGCGCGGCCGCTGACTACAAGGATGACGACGATAAAGGTAGCGTGGATCTACGCACGCTC
GGCTACAGCCAGCAGCAACAGGAGAAGATCAAACCGAAGGTTCGTTCGACAGTGGCGCAGCACCACGAGG
CACTGGTCGGCCATGGGTTTACACACGCGCACATCGTTGCGCTCAGCCAACACCCGGCAGCGTTAGGGAC
CGTCGCTGTCAAGTATCAGGACATGATCGCAGCGTTGCCAGAGGCGACACACGAAGCGATCGTTGGCGTC
GGCAAACAGTGGTCCGGCGCACGCGCTCTGGAGGCCTTGCTCACGGTGGCGGGAGAGTTGAGAGGTCCAC
CGTTACAGTTGGACACAGGCCAACTTCTCAAGATTGCAAAACGTGGCGGCGTGACCGCAGTGGAGGCAGT
GCATGCATGGCGCAATGCACTGACGGGTGCCCCCCTGAACCTGACCCCGGAGCAGGTGGTGGCCATCGCT
AGTAATGGGGGTGGCAAACAGGCTCTTGAGACTGTTCAGCGCCTTCTACCAGTTCTCTGTCAAGCCCACG
GCCTGACGCCCGAGCAAGTTGTAGCGATTGCTAGTAACAATGGTGGCAAACAGGCTCTTGAAACCGTACA
GCGCCTACTGCCAGTTCTCTGTCAAGCCCACGGTCTGACTCCGGAGCAGGTTGTAGCGATTGCTAGTAAC
AATGGTGGCAAACAGGCTCTTGAAACCGTACAGCGCCTACTGCCAGTTCTCTGTCAAGCCCACGGTCTGA
CTCCGGAGCAAGTTGTAGCGATTGCTAGTCATGACGGTGGCAAACAGGCTCTTGAAACCGTCCAACGCCT
TCTACCAGTTCTCTGTCAAGCCCACGGACTAACCCCAGCGCAAGTGGTAGCGATTGCTAGTAACAATGGT
GGCAAACAGGCTCTTGAAACCGTACAGCGCCTACTGCCAGTTCTCTGTCAAGCCCACGGTCTGACTCCGG
AGCAAGTTGTAGCGATTGCTAGTAATGGGGGTGGCAAACAGGCTCTTGAGACTGTTCAGCGCCTTCTACC
AGTTCTCTGTCAAGCCCACGGCCTGACGCCCGAGCAAGTTGTAGCGATTGCTAGTAACAATGGTGGCAAA
CAGGCTCTTGAAACCGTACAGCGCCTACTGCCAGTTCTCTGTCAAGCCCACGGTCTGACTCCGGAGCAAG
TTGTAGCGATTGCTAGTAATGGGGGTGGCAAACAGGCTCTTGAGACTGTTCAGCGCCTTCTACCAGTTCT
CTGTCAAGCCCACGGCCTGACGCCCGAGCAAGTTGTAGCAATTGCTAGTAATATTGGTGGCAAACAGGCT
CTTGAGACGGTTCAGCGCCTCCTTCCAGTTCTCTGTCAAGCCCACGGACTCACCCCAGATCAAGTTGTAG
CGATTGCTAGTAACAATGGTGGCAAACAGGCTCTTGAAACCGTACAGCGCCTACTGCCAGTTCTCTGTCA
AGCCCACGGTCTGACTCCGGAGCAAGTTGTAGCGATTGCTAGTAACAATGGTGGCAAACAGGCTCTTGAA
ACCGTACAGCGCCTACTGCCAGTTCTCTGTCAAGCCCACGGTCTGACTCCGGAGCAAGTTGTAGCGATTG
CTAGTAATGGGGGTGGCAAACAGGCTCTTGAGACTGTTCAGCGCCTTCTACCAGTTCTCTGTCAAGCCCA
CGGCCTGACGCCCGAGCAAGTTGTAGCGATAGCCAGTAATATTGGTGGCAAACAGGCTCTTGAGACGGTT
CAGCGCCTCCTTCCAGTTCTCTGTCAAGCCCACGGACTCACCCCAGATCAAGTTGTAGCGATTGCAAGTA
ATGGGGGCGGCAGGCCGGCGCTGGAGAGCATTGTTGCCCAGTTATCTCGCCCTGATCCGGCGTTGGCCGC
GTTGACCAACGACCACCTCGTCGCCTTGGCCTGCCTCGGCGGACGTCCTGCGCTGGATGCAGTGAAAAAG
GGATTGGGAGGCTCCGGCTCCTACGCCCTGGGCCCATATCAGATCTCTGCCCCACAGCTGCCAGCATACA
ACGGACAGACCGTGGGCACATTCTACTATGTGAATGACGCCGGCGGCCTGGAGTCTAAGGTGTTTAGCTC
CGGCGGCTCTGGAGGCAGCACCAACCTGTCTGACATCATCGAGAAGGAGACAGGCAAGCAGCTGGTCATC
CAGGAGAGCATCCTGATGCTGCCCGAAGAAGTCGAAGAAGTGATCGGAAACAAGCCTGAGAGCGATATCC
TGGTCCATACCGCCTACGACGAGAGTACCGACGAAAATGTGATGCTGCTGACATCCGACGCCCCAGAGTA
TAAGCCCTGGGCTCTGGTCATCCAGGATTCCAACGGAGAGAACAAAATCAAAATGCTGTAATCTAGAGGG
CCCGTTTAAACCCGCTGATCAGCCTCGACTGTGCCTTCTAGTTGCCAGCCATCTGTTGTTTGCCCCTCCC
CCGTGCCTTCCTTGACCCTGGAAGGTGCCACTCCCACTGTCCTTTCCTAATAAAATGAGGAAATTGCATC
GCATTGTCTGAGTAGGTGTCATTCTATTCTGGGGGGTGGGGTGGGGCAGGACAGCAAGGGGGAGGATTGG
GAAGACAATAGCAGGCATGCTGGGGATGCGGTGGGCTCTATGGCTCGAGGGGGTTGGGGTTGCGCCTTTT
CCAAGGCAGCCCTGGGTTTGCGCAGGGACGCGGCTGCTCTGGGCGTGGTTCCGGGAAACGCAGCGGCGCC
GACCCTGGGACTCGCACATTCTTCACGTCCGTTCGCAGCGTCACCCGGATCTTCGCCGCTACCCTTGTGG
GCCCCCCGGCGACGCTTCCTGCTCCGCCCCTAAGTCGGGAAGGTTCCTTGCGGTTCGCGGCGTGCCGGAC
GTGACAAACGGAAGCCGCACGTCTCACTAGTACCCTCGCAGACGGACAGCGCCAGGGAGCAATGGCAGCG
CGCCGACCGCGATGGGCTGTGGCCAATAGCGGCTGCTCAGCAGGGCGCGCCGAGAGCAGCGGCCGGGAAG
GGGCGGTGCGGGAGGCGGGGTGTGGGGCGGTAGTGTGGGCCCTGTTCCTGCCCGCGCGGTGTTCCGCATT
CTGCAAGCCTCCGGAGCGCACGTCGGCAGTCGGCTCCCTCGTTGACCGAATCACCGACCTCTCTCCCCAG
GGGGATCCACCGGAGCTTACCATGACCGAGTACAAGCCCACGGTGCGCCTCGCCACCCGCGACGACGTCC
CCAGGGCCGTACGCACCCTCGCCGCCGCGTTCGCCGACTACCCCGCCACGCGCCACACCGTCGATCCGGA
CCGCCACATCGAGCGGGTCACCGAGCTGCAAGAACTCTTCCTCACGCGCGTCGGGCTCGACATCGGCAAG
GTGTGGGTCGCGGACGACGGCGCCGCGGTGGCGGTCTGGACCACGCCGGAGAGCGTCGAAGCGGGGGCGG
TGTTCGCCGAGATCGGCCCGCGCATGGCCGAGTTGAGCGGTTCCCGGCTGGCCGCGCAGCAACAGATGGA
AGGCCTCCTGGCGCCGCACCGGCCCAAGGAGCCCGCGTGGTTCCTGGCCACCGTCGGCGTCTCGCCCGAC
CACCAGGGCAAGGGTCTGGGCAGCGCCGTCGTGCTCCCCGGAGTGGAGGCGGCCGAGCGCGCCGGGGTGC
CCGCCTTCCTGGAAACCTCCGCGCCCCGCAACCTCCCCTTCTACGAGCGGCTCGGCTTCACCGTCACCGC
CGACGTCGAGGTGCCCGAAGGACCGCGCACCTGGTGCATGACCCGCAAGCCCGGTGCCTGACGCCCGCCC
CACGACCCGCAGCGCCCGACCGAAAGGAGCGCACGACCCCATGCATCGGTACCTTTAAGACCAATGACTT
ACAAGGCAGCTGTAGATCTTAGCCACTTTCTAGAGTCGGGGCGGCCGGCCGCTTCGAGCAGACATGATAA
GATACATTGATGAGTTTGGACAAACCACAACTAGAATGCAGTGAAAAAAATGCTTTATTTGTGAAATTTG
TGATGCTATTGCTTTATTTGTAACCATTATAAGCTGCAATAAACAAGTTAACAACAACAATTGCATTCAT
TTTATGTTTCAGGTTCAGGGGGAGGTGTGGGAGGTTTTTTAAAGCAAGTAAAACCTCTACAAATGTGGTA
AAATCGATAAGGATCCGTCGACCGATGCCCTTGAGAGCCTTCAACCCAGTCAGCTCCTTCCGGTGGGCGC
GGGGCATGACTATCGTCGCCGCACTTATGACTGTCTTCTTTATCATGCAACTCGTAGGACAGGTGCCGGC
AGCGCTCTTCCGCTTCCTCGCTCACTGACTCGCTGCGCTCGGTCGTTCGGCTGCGGCGAGCGGTATCAGC
TCACTCAAAGGCGGTAATACGGTTATCCACAGAATCAGGGGATAACGCAGGAAAGAACATGTGAGCAAAA
GGCCAGCAAAAGGCCAGGAACCGTAAAAAGGCCGCGTTGCTGGCGTTTTTCCATAGGCTCCGCCCCCCTG
ACGAGCATCACAAAAATCGACGCTCAAGTCAGAGGTGGCGAAACCCGACAGGACTATAAAGATACCAGGC
GTTTCCCCCTGGAAGCTCCCTCGTGCGCTCTCCTGTTCCGACCCTGCCGCTTACCGGATACCTGTCCGCC
TTTCTCCCTTCGGGAAGCGTGGCGCTTTCTCATAGCTCACGCTGTAGGTATCTCAGTTCGGTGTAGGTCG
TTCGCTCCAAGCTGGGCTGTGTGCACGAACCCCCCGTTCAGCCCGACCGCTGCGCCTTATCCGGTAACTA
TCGTCTTGAGTCCAACCCGGTAAGACACGACTTATCGCCACTGGCAGCAGCCACTGGTAACAGGATTAGC
AGAGCGAGGTATGTAGGCGGTGCTACAGAGTTCTTGAAGTGGTGGCCTAACTACGGCTACACTAGAAGAA
CAGTATTTGGTATCTGCGCTCTGCTGAAGCCAGTTACCTTCGGAAAAAGAGTTGGTAGCTCTTGATCCGG
CAAACAAACCACCGCTGGTAGCGGTGGTTTTTTTGTTTGCAAGCAGCAGATTACGCGCAGAAAAAAAGGA
TCTCAAGAAGATCCTTTGATCTTTTCTACGGGGTCTGACGCTCAGTGGAACGAAAACTCACGTTAAGGGA
TTTTGGTCATGAGATTATCAAAAAGGATCTTCACCTAGATCCTTTTAAATTAAAAATGAAGTTTTAAATC
AATCTAAAGTATATATGAGTAAACTTGGTCTGACAGTTACCAATGCTTAATCAGTGAGGCACCTATCTCA
GCGATCTGTCTATTTCGTTCATCCATAGTTGCCTGACTCCCCGTCGTGTAGATAACTACGATACGGGAGG
GCTTACCATCTGGCCCCAGTGCTGCAATGATACCGCGGGACCCACGCTCACCGGCTCCAGATTTATCAGC
AATAAACCAGCCAGCCGGAAGGGCCGAGCGCAGAAGTGGTCCTGCAACTTTATCCGCCTCCATCCAGTCT
ATTAATTGTTGCCGGGAAGCTAGAGTAAGTAGTTCGCCAGTTAATAGTTTGCGCAACGTTGTTGCCATTG
CTACAGGCATCGTGGTGTCACGCTCGTCGTTTGGTATGGCTTCATTCAGCTCCGGTTCCCAACGATCAAG
GCGAGTTACATGATCCCCCATGTTGTGCAAAAAAGCGGTTAGCTCCTTCGGTCCTCCGATCGTTGTCAGA
AGTAAGTTGGCCGCAGTGTTATCACTCATGGTTATGGCAGCACTGCATAATTCTCTTACTGTCATGCCAT
CCGTAAGATGCTTTTCTGTGACTGGTGAGTACTCAACCAAGTCATTCTGAGAATAGTGTATGCGGCGACC
GAGTTGCTCTTGCCCGGCGTCAATACGGGATAATACCGCGCCACATAGCAGAACTTTAAAAGTGCTCATC
ATTGGAAAACGTTCTTCGGGGCGAAAACTCTCAAGGATCTTACCGCTGTTGAGATCCAGTTCGATGTAAC
CCACTCGTGCACCCAACTGATCTTCAGCATCTTTTACTTTCACCAGCGTTTCTGGGTGAGCAAAAACAGG
AAGGCAAAATGCCGCAAAAAAGGGAATAAGGGCGACACGGAAATGTTGAATACTCATACTCTTCCTTTTT
CAATATTATTGAAGCATTTATCAGGGTTATTGTCTCATGAGCGGATACATATTTGAATGTATTTAGAAAA
ATAAACAAATAGGGGTTCCGCGCACATTTCCCCGAAAAGTGCCACCTG
Features (pLannotate 1.2.2; 18 found; start..end, strand, type, name):
      8..387     +  enhancer       CMV enhancer: human cytomegalovirus immediate early enhancer
    388..591     +  promoter       CMV promoter: human cytomegalovirus (CMV) immediate early promoter
    587..620     +  LTR            5' LTR (truncated) (fragment): truncated 5' long terminal repeat (LTR) from HIV-1
    636..654     +  promoter       T7 promoter: promoter for bacteriophage T7 RNA polymerase
    698..1402    +  CDS            avrXa10 (fragment): AVX10_XANOO - Experimental evidence at protein level: Swiss-Prot protein existence level 1. Avirulence protein. Induces the hypersensitive response (HR)in rice plants carrying the resistance gene Xa10. Activity depends on the presence of the core repeat domains; replacement with repeat domains from other proteins (AvrBs3 of X.euvesicatoria (AC P14727) or AvrXa7 of this organism) does not elicit the HR. Probably acts as a transcription factor in its host plant (rice) to induce plant resistance or disease. From Xanthomonas oryzae pv. oryzae.
   2687..2806    +  CDS            avrBs3 (fragment): AVRB3_XANEU - Experimental evidence at protein level: Swiss-Prot protein existence level 1. Avirulence protein. Acts as a transcription factor in C.annuum plants. In susceptible plants lacking the Bs3 resistance gene induces expression of a number of genes, including genes homologous to a family of auxin-induced genes, alpha-expansin genes, pectate lyase, anthocyanidin glucoside rhamnosyl transferase and at least one transcription factor, UPA20. Their expression leads to plant hypertrophy in mesophyll cells, probably mainly mediated by UPA20 (PubMed:17962565). In resistant plants induces the h
   2807..2947    +  CDS            dddA (fragment): DDDA_BURC1 - Experimental evidence at protein level: Swiss-Prot protein existence level 1. Toxic component of a toxin-immunity protein module, which functions as a cellular contact-dependent growth inhibition (CDI) system. CDI modules allow bacteria to communicate with and inhibit the growth of closely related neighboring bacteria in a contact-dependent fashion. Bacteria that have this module inhibit or kill bacteria without it, giving them a growth advantage. Probably specifically inhibited by cognate immunity protein DddI (Probable). The C-terminal 163 residue fragment has double-stranded DN
   2960..3208    +  CDS            UGI: UNGI_BPPB2 - Experimental evidence at protein level: Swiss-Prot protein existence level 1. This protein binds specifically and reversibly to the host uracil-DNA glycosylase, preventing removal of uracil residues from PBS2 DNA by the host uracil-excision repair system. From Bacillus phage PBS2 (Bacteriophage PBS2).
   3249..3473    +  polyA_signal   bGH poly(A) signal: bovine growth hormone polyadenylation signal
   3480..3990    +  promoter       hPGK promoter: human phosphoglycerate kinase 1 promoter
   4012..4611    +  CDS            PuroR (fragment): puromycin N-acetyltransferase; pac from Streptomyces; confers resistance to puromycin
   4654..4722    +  CDS            nef (fragment): NEF_HV1Z2 - Experimental evidence at protein level: Swiss-Prot protein existence level 1. Extracellular Nef protein targets CD4(+) T-lymphocytes for apoptosis by interacting with CXCR4 surface receptors. From Human immunodeficiency virus type 1 group M subtype D (isolate Z2/CDC-Z34) (HIV-1).
   4758..4879    -  polyA_signal   SV40 poly(A) signal: SV40 polyadenylation signal
   4902..4970    -  CDS            large T antigen (fragment): large T antigen from SV40 (simian virus 40)
   4986..5118    +  CDS            TcR (fragment): tetracycline efflux protein; tet; confers resistance to tetracycline
   5298..5886    -  rep_origin     ori: high-copy-number ColE1/pMB1/pBR322/pUC origin of replication
   6057..6917    -  CDS            AmpR: β-lactamase; bla; confers resistance to ampicillin, carbenicillin, and related antibiotics
   6918..7022    -  promoter       AmpR promoter: bla
