[The description below was written by a language model from this plasmid's Addgene catalogue record and pLannotate feature annotations shown in this document.]
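Description:
pGL3-MTS-CYTB-W77-R14-G1333N-UGI-Puro is a mammalian expression plasmid on a pGL3 backbone that encodes one half of a DddA-derived cytosine base editor (DdCBE) directed at the rat mitochondrial CYTB gene. It is propagated in E. coli as a high-copy plasmid through a ColE1/pUC-type origin and is selected with ampicillin via the β-lactamase gene and its bla promoter. The 7,048 nt sequence record also shows small leftover fragments of HIV-1 LTR and nef, SV40 large T antigen and a tetracycline resistance gene. These appear to be vector remnants rather than functional elements.

The editor is transcribed from the CMV enhancer and promoter, with a T7 promoter just upstream of the coding region, and is terminated by the bGH polyadenylation signal. The annotated open reading frame begins with a TALE N-terminal region (matched to avrXa10), continues through an unannotated stretch that corresponds to the repeat-variable diresidue array noted by the depositor, and ends with a TALE C-terminal segment (matched to avrBs3). This DNA-binding domain is fused to a short fragment of the DddA double-stranded DNA cytidine deaminase, which the name identifies as the G1333 N-terminal split half, followed by the uracil glycosylase inhibitor UGI. The name also indicates a mitochondrial targeting sequence, although the feature table does not annotate it. A separate hPGK promoter drives puromycin N-acetyltransferase for selecting transfected cells.

The stated purpose is to ablate the CYTB protein in rat C6 cells by converting a tryptophan TGA codon (W77) to a TAA stop codon in mitochondrial DNA. As a split-deaminase half, the construct would be expected to work together with a partner TALE arm carrying the complementary DddA half, which this record does not describe.
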