Addgene plasmid #198849: pGL3-MTS-CYTB-W77-R14-G1333N-UGI-Puro
Purpose: Employ DdCBE-mediated mtDNA editing to ablate mtProtein(CYTB) by swapping Trp codon TGA with stop codon TAA in C6 cells
Depositing lab: Bin Shen. Depositing organization: Nanjing Medical University. Publication: A conditional knockout rat resource of mitochondrial protein-coding genes via a DdCBE-induced premature stop codon. Tan L, Qi X, Kong W, Jin J, Lu D, Zhang X, Wang Y, Wang S, Dong W, Shi X, Chen W, Wang J, Li K, Xie Y, Gao L, Guan F, Gao K, Li C, Wang C, Hu Z, Zhang L, Guo X, Shen B, Ma Y. Sci Adv. 2023 Apr 14;9(15):eadf2695. doi: 10.1126/sciadv.adf2695. Epub 2023 Apr 14. PubMed 37058569.
Backbone
  Vector backbone: pGL3
  Vector type: Mammalian Expression
Growth in bacteria
  Bacterial resistance: Ampicillin, 100 μg/mL
  Growth temperature: 37°C
  Growth strain: DH5alpha
  Copy number: High Copy
Gene/Insert
  Gene/Insert name: CYTB-W77-R14 TALEN
  Species: R. norvegicus (rat)
  Cloning method: Gibson Cloning
Terms and licenses: Academic/Nonprofit Terms; Industry Terms: Not Available to Industry
Depositor comments: These plasmids may not be suitable for sequencing with NGS, because they contain RVD array. In our lab, we perform Sanger sequencing using the following primers: RVD seq Fwd TGACCGCAGTGGAGGCAGTG; RVD seq Rev TTCACTGCATCCAGCGCAGG
How to cite: pGL3-MTS-CYTB-W77-R14-G1333N-UGI-Puro was a gift from Bin Shen (Addgene plasmid # 198849 ; http://n2t.net/addgene:198849 ; RRID:Addgene_198849)
